>Addgene plasmid #111417 | brr2-R1107M pRS313 | addgene full sequence | sequence record 215159 | Addgene NGS Result
AAGGCGGACAGGTATCCGGTAAGCGGCAGGGTCGGAACAGGAGAGCGCACGAGGGAGCTTCCAGGGGGAA
ACGCCTGGTATCTTTATAGTCCTGTCGGGTTTCGCCACCTCTGACTTGAGCGTCGATTTTTGTGATGCTC
GTCAGGGGGGCGGAGCCTATGGAAAAACGCCAGCAACGCGGCCTTTTTACGGTTCCTGGCCTTTTGCTGG
CCTTTTGCTCACATGTTCTTTCCTGCGTTATCCCCTGATTCTGTGGATAACCGTATTACCGCCTTTGAGT
GAGCTGATACCGCTCGCCGCAGCCGAACGACCGAGCGCAGCGAGTCAGTGAGCGAGGAAGCGGAAGAGCG
CCCAATACGCAAACCGCCTCTCCCCGCGCGTTGGCCGATTCATTAATGCAGCTGGCACGACAGGTTTCCC
GACTGGAAAGCGGGCAGTGAGCGCAACGCAATTAATGTGAGTTAGCTCACTCATTAGGCACCCCAGGCTT
TACACTTTATGCTTCCGGCTCGTATGTTGTGTGGAATTGTGAGCGGATAACAATTTCACACAGGAAACAG
CTATGACATGATTACGAATTCGAGCTCCATTTTGTTATTTGCGAGCCCAATGAACTGAGACTATATTGTA
ATAAGGGCCGTTTGTTCAAATTCGTACTATCCATATCATTCAGACAGGAACAAACTTGATAATTAGTGGT
GTTGAATCAAGTACTATTAACGCATTGTGATGATCTCTCAGATATCAATGCGTGTTTGCTTCTTTGACGA
TCTAATATTGAATATTGTCGCTCTTTACGAGAATATTAAAAATTTATGCTACTAAAGCTATGTCTACTAT
AAAGGAATAATACACTAATAGAGATAATCTTGAGTAAAATAAGGTGAAGGTAAATATAAGTAATTGCTTT
GGAAGATTTACCGTGAGCCTTCGTTATTAAAAATGACTGAGCATGAAACGAAGGATAAGGCCAAAAAAAT
TAGAGAAATTTATCGTTATGATGAGATGTCCAATAAGGTGTTGAAAGTTGATAAACGCTTTATGAATACC
AGCCAAAATCCTCAAAGGGATGCGGAAATATCACAACCAAAATCCATGAGTGGTAGAATTAGTGCTAAGG
ATATGGGACAGGGCCTGTGCAATAACATTAATAAAGGACTAAAAGAAAATGATGTAGCCGTTGAAAAAAC
TGGAAAGAGCGCATCATTGAAAAAAATTCAGCAGCATAACACCATTTTGAATTCTTCCTCCGATTTCAGG
TTACATTATTATCCAAAGGATCCCTCAAATGTCGAAACTTACGAGCAGATTTTGCAGTGGGTTACAGAAG
TTTTAGGCAATGATATACCCCATGATCTTATTATTGGAACTGCTGATATATTCATCAGACAATTGAAAGA
AAATGAGGAAAATGAGGATGGTAATATTGAAGAGCGAAAGGAAAAGATCCAGCATGAGCTAGGCATCAAT
ATAGACTCCCTGAAGTTTAACGAATTAGTTAAACTTATGAAAAACATTACCGATTATGAAACACATCCTG
ACAATAGCAATAAACAAGCAGTAGCAATTCTTGCCGATGATGAAAAATCAGATGAAGAAGAAGTAACAGA
AATGTCCAACAATGCTAATGTTCTTGGGGGAGAAATCAATGATAATGAAGATGATGATGAGGAATATGAT
TACAATGACGTTGAAGTCAATTCTAAAAAAAAAAACAAGAGGGCATTGCCAAACATTGAAAACGATATAA
TTAAACTCTCCGATAGTAAAACAAGTAATATCGAGAGCGTTCCGATATACTCAATCGATGAATTTTTTTT
GCAGAGAAAACTTCGGTCAGAGCTTGGTTACAAGGATACCTCTGTAATACAAGACCTGTCAGAAAAAATT
TTGAATGATATTGAAACACTTGAGCATAATCCAGTAGCGTTGGAGCAGAAGTTGGTTGATCTGCTTAAAT
TCGAGAATATATCACTGGCTGAATTTATTCTCAAGAATAGATCTACAATTTTTTGGGGCATACGACTGGC
GAAGAGCACAGAGAATGAAATACCGAACTTAATAGAGAAAATGGTTGCAAAAGGTTTGAATGATCTTGTG
GAACAGTATAAATTTAGAGAAACTACACACTCAAAGCGTGAACTCGATTCCGGTGACGACCAGCCACAGT
CTTCGGAAGCAAAAAGAACAAAATTCAGTAATCCAGCAATACCGCCCGTCATAGATTTGGAAAAGATTAA
ATTCGACGAAAGTTCTAAATTAATGACCGTGACAAAAGTATCCCTACCGGAAGGATCATTCAAAAGGGTG
AAACCACAATATGACGAAATACATATTCCAGCTCCTAGCAAACCTGTTATTGATTATGAGTTGAAAGAAA
TTACTTCTCTACCAGATTGGTGTCAGGAGGCGTTTCCTTCATCGGAAACAACGTCCTTAAACCCTATACA
ATCAAAGGTTTTTCACGCAGCATTTGAAGGTGATTCAAACATGCTAATATGTGCACCCACTGGTTCAGGT
AAGACGAATATCGCGTTATTGACGGTATTGAAAGCCTTATCCCATCATTATAACCCGAAAACTAAGAAAT
TAAACCTTTCTGCATTTAAAATTGTTTATATAGCACCCTTGAAAGCCTTAGTACAGGAACAAGTCCGAGA
ATTTCAAAGGAGGTTGGCTTTTCTAGGTATAAAAGTCGCTGAATTGACTGGTGATTCTAGGCTTAGTAGA
AAGCAAATTGACGAGACGCAGGTTTTGGTGTCTACGCCAGAGAAATGGGACATAACTACTAGAAATTCAA
ATAATTTGGCCATCGTAGAACTTGTTCGTTTGTTGATTATAGATGAAATACATTTGTTACATGATGACAG
GGGACCAGTATTGGAAAGCATCGTGGCTAGGACATTTTGGGCTTCCAAATATGGCCAGGAATACCCCAGA
ATAATAGGCCTTTCTGCCACCTTACCAAATTATGAGGATGTCGGTAGGTTTTTAAGAGTTCCGAAGGAAG
GATTGTTTTATTTTGACTCCTCATTTAGACCGTGTCCTCTATCTCAACAGTTTTGTGGCATTAAGGAACG
GAACTCCTTGAAAAAGCTGAAGGCTATGAATGATGCTTGTTATGAAAAGGTATTGGAATCCATCAATGAA
GGTAATCAAATAATCGTGTTTGTTCATTCTCGAAAAGAAACATCACGAACAGCAACATGGTTGAAAAATA
AATTTGCTGAAGAGAACATTACTCATAAATTAACCAAAAATGATGCAGGATCGAAGCAGATTTTAAAGAC
AGAAGCAGCCAACGTACTCGATCCAAGTCTACGAAAGTTGATTGAAAGCGGTATAGGGACGCATCACGCA
GGGCTGACCAGAAGTGACAGATCCTTATCTGAAGATTTATTTGCAGACGGGTTGTTGCAAGTATTGGTAT
GCACTGCGACGTTAGCATGGGGTGTTAATCTACCTGCTCATACAGTGATTATAAAAGGAACAGATGTCTA
TTCACCTGAAAAGGGGTCCTGGGAACAACTTTCTCCACAAGATGTACTTCAAATGTTAGGTAGAGCAGGC
AGACCGAGATATGACACATTTGGCGAGGGTATTATAATAACAGACCAATCGAATGTTCAATATTATCTCT
CGGTTTTAAATCAACAATTACCAATAGAATCGCAATTTGTTTCAAAATTAGTTGACAACTTAAATGCAGA
AGTTGTCGCGGGTAACATTAAGTGCAGGAATGATGCTGTGAATTGGTTGGCGTATACTTACCTATATGTC
AGAATGTTAGCTTCCCCTATGCTTTACAAAGTACCTGATATTTCAAGTGATGGGCAATTGAAAAAGTTTA
GAGAAAGCTTAGTCCATTCGGCCCTATGCATTTTAAAAGAACAAGAGTTGGTGTTATATGATGCTGAAAA
TGATGTAATTGAGGCGACCGATCTAGGAAATATAGCGTCGTCATTTTACATAAATCATGCTTCCATGGAT
GTTTACAATAGAGAGTTAGATGAACATACAACTCAGATTGATCTTTTTAGAATATTCTCAATGTCGGAAG
AGTTTAAGTACGTATCGGTGAGATATGAAGAGAAAAGAGAACTAAAACAACTTCTAGAGAAAGCACCCAT
TCCTATCAGAGAAGATATTGATGATCCTTTAGCAAAAGTGAATGTACTACTGCAGTCTTATTTTTCCCAG
CTAAAGTTCGAAGGTTTTGCACTTAATTCTGATATAGTGTTTATTCACCAAAATGCTGGTATGTTATTGC
GTGCTATGTTTGAAATATGCTTGAAGAGAGGATGGGGACATCCCACACGGATGTTGTTAAATCTTTGCAA
ATCTGCCACAACTAAAATGTGGCCAACAAACTGTCCTTTAAGACAGTTTAAAACATGCCCTGTCGAAGTG
ATTAAAAGGCTGGAAGCCTCTACAGTACCGTGGGGAGATTATCTACAGCTAGAAACACCTGCCGAAGTTG
GTCGTGCAATCAGATCTGAAAAATATGGAAAACAGGTTTACGATTTATTGAAAAGATTTCCCAAAATGTC
CGTAACATGCAACGCTCAGCCAATTACCCGTAGCGTTATGAGGTTCAACATTGAAATAATAGCCGACTGG
ATATGGGATATGAATGTACACGGTTCCCTTGAACCTTTTTTGCTCATGCTAGAAGACACTGATGGTGATT
CAATACTTTATTATGACGTACTATTCATCACTCCAGATATAGTTGGTCATGAATTTACCTTATCCTTTAC
TTATGAGTTAAAGCAGCACAATCAAAATAACTTACCACCTAATTTCTTCCTTACTTTGATATCAGAAAAT
TGGTGGCACAGTGAATTCGAGATTCCAGTTTCCTTCAATGGATTTAAACTTCCGAAAAAATTTCCTCCTC
CTACTCCCCTTCTGGAGAATATTAGTATTTCAACATCAGAGCTTGGCAATGATGATTTTTCCGAAGTATT
TGAATTTAAAACTTTCAACAAGATTCAGAGCCAGGTCTTCGAGTCTCTCTACAATTCGAATGACTCGGTC
TTTGTAGGTTCAGGAAAGGGCACAGGTAAAACAGCTATGGCTGAATTAGCACTGTTAAATCATTGGAGAC
AGAATAAAGGAAGAGCGGTTTATATCAATCCGTCTGGGGAAAAAATTGATTTTTTGCTATCTGATTGGAA
TAAAAGGTTCTCTCATCTTGCTGGTGGTAAGATAATAAATAAGCTAGGAAATGATCCTTCACTAAATTTA
AAATTATTAGCAAAAAGCCATGTTCTCTTGGCTACCCCCGTGCAATTTGAGCTTTTGTCACGTCGTTGGA
GACAAAGGAAGAACATCCAAAGTTTAGAATTAATGATATATGATGACGCTCATGAGATTAGCCAAGGTGT
TTACGGTGCTGTGTATGAAACGCTAATTTCTAGAATGATATTTATAGCAACCCAACTTGAAAAGAAAATT
CGATTTGTTTGCCTTTCGAACTGTTTGGCAAATGCTCGTGATTTTGGTGAATGGGCTGGTATGACGAAGT
CAAACATCTACAACTTTTCTCCAAGCGAAAGAATTGAGCCTCTTGAAATTAATATTCAGTCATTTAAAGA
TGTTGAGCACATATCATTCAATTTTTCGATGCTTCAAATGGCATTTGAAGCATCTGCTGCTGCAGCGGGA
AATCGTAATTCCAGTTCGGTGTTCTTACCATCTAGAAAGGATTGTATGGAAGTTGCGTCTGCATTTATGA
AGTTTTCAAAAGCAATTGAATGGGATATGTTGAACGTTGAAGAAGAGCAAATTGTACCATACATTGAAAA
GTTAACAGATGGTCATCTAAGAGCACCTTTAAAACACGGTGTTGGTATTTTGTATAAGGGGATGGCATCA
AATGATGAAAGAATTGTGAAAAGGTTATACGAATATGGTGCGGTATCGGTTTTACTCATTTCTAAGGATT
GTTCTGCATTCGCTTGTAAAACTGATGAAGTGATTATTTTAGGAACCAACCTTTATGATGGTGCAGAGCA
TAAATATATGCCATATACCATAAATGAACTTCTAGAAATGGTGGGACTAGCTAGTGGTAACGATTCAATG
GCAGGCAAGGTTTTAATTTTGACAAGTCACAACATGAAGGCCTACTACAAAAAATTCTTAATTGAGCCTT
TGCCTACTGAGAGTTACCTACAGTATATTATTCATGATACTCTGAACAACGAGATAGCAAATTCTATTAT
ACAAAGCAAACAAGATTGTGTTGACTGGTTTACATATTCGTATTTCTATCGTCGTATCCATGTGAATCCA
AGCTATTATGGCGTAAGGGATACGTCTCCACATGGAATTTCAGTTTTTTTGAGTAATTTAGTTGAAACTT
GTTTGAATGACTTAGTTGAATCATCCTTCATTGAAATTGACGATACAGAAGCTGAAGTAACCGCAGAAGT
TAATGGAGGAGATGATGAAGCAACTGAAATCATTTCTACCTTGAGCAACGGGCTAATTGCTTCTCACTAT
GGCGTATCATTTTTTACTATTCAGTCATTCGTTTCTTCTTTATCGAATACGTCAACGCTCAAAAACATGC
TGTATGTTCTTTCAACAGCAGTAGAATTCGAAAGTGTTCCACTCAGAAAAGGAGACAGAGCATTACTTGT
CAAATTAAGTAAAAGACTACCATTGAGATTCCCTGAACACACCTCTTCTGGTTCGGTGAGCTTTAAAGTT
TTCTTATTGTTACAAGCATATTTTTCACGTCTTGAATTACCTGTCGACTTTCAAAATGATTTAAAAGACA
TTCTAGAAAAGGTTGTTCCACTAATTAACGTAGTGGTTGATATCCTTTCAGCAAACGGGTATTTGAATGC
TACTACCGCCATGGATTTGGCGCAGATGTTGATTCAGGGTGTATGGGACGTTGATAATCCGTTGAGACAG
ATTCCACACTTCAACAACAAAATTTTGGAAAAATGTAAAGAAATTAACGTCGAGACGGTCTATGATATAA
TGGCCCTTGAGGATGAAGAGAGGGATGAAATTTTAACGCTTACTGATTCACAGCTTGCGCAGGTCGCCGC
GTTTGTTAACAATTACCCCAACGTTGAACTTACTTATTCGTTGAATAATTCTGATTCGTTAATTTCAGGT
GTAAAACAGAAAATTACCATTCAATTGACAAGAGATGTTGAACCTGAGAACTTACAAGTAACATCTGAAA
AGTATCCGTTTGATAAGCTAGAAAGTTGGTGGTTGGTTTTAGGTGAAGTATCTAAAAAAGAGCTTTATGC
GATCAAGAAAGTTACTTTAAATAAAGAGACTCAGCAATATGAATTGGAATTTGACACTCCGACATCTGGT
AAACATAACTTAACAATTTGGTGTGTCTGTGATTCATATCTTGACGCAGATAAAGAGTTGTCCTTTGAAA
TAAATGTGAAATAAAATCATTGTTTAGTCCTGGATAATCGAATGGATTTCAATATATAACATTCTCTTGC
GGCTATTTAATCTAATTGTGATATATACAGTTTATAGCAAAAGCGTATCATTGCATCACTGCATTTCTAT
ATCTTCATCTTCATCTTCATCCTGTTCTCCTTCTTTGTTTTCGTTTTCAATAAATCCACCTTGATCCTCT
AGAGTCGACCTGCAGGGGTGGAGCTCGGTACCCGGGGATCCTCTAGAGTCGACCTGCAGGCATGCAAGCT
TGGCACTGGCCGTCGTTTTACAACGTCGTGACTGGGAAAACCCTGGCGTTACCCAACTTAATCGCCTTGC
AGCACATCCCCCTTTCGCCAGCTGGCGTAATAGCGAAGAGGCCCGCACCGATCGCCCTTCCCAACAGTTG
CGCAGCCTGAATGGCGAATGGCGCCTGATGCGGTATTTTCTCCTTACGCATCTGTGCGGTATTTCACACC
GCATAACTAGCTTTTAACTTGTATCCTAGGTTATCTATGCTGTCTCACCATAGAGAATATTACCTATTTC
AGAATGTATGTCCATGATTCGCCGGGTAAATACATATAATACACAAATCTGGCTTAATAAAGTCTATAAT
ATATCTCATAAAGAAGTGCTAAATTGGCTAGTGCTATATATTTTTAAGAAAATTTCTTTTGACTAAGTCC
ATATCGACTTTGTAAAAGTTCACATTAGCATACATATATTACACGAGCCAGAAATAGTAACTTTTGCCTA
AATCACAAATTGCAAAATTTAATTGCTTGCAAAAGGTCACATGCTTATAATCAACTTTTTTAAAAATTTA
AAATACTTTTTTATTTTTTATTTTTAAACATAAATGAAATAATTTATTTATTGTTTATGATTACCGAAAC
ATAAAACCTGCTCAAGAAAAAGAAACTGTTTTGTCCTTGGAAAAAAAGCACTACCTAGGAGCGGCCAAAA
TGCCGAGGCTTTCATAGCTTAAACTCTTTACAGAAAATAGGCATTATAGATCAGTTCGAGTTTTCTTATT
CTTCCTTCCGGTTTTATCGTCACAGTTTTACAGTAAATAAGTATCACCTCTTAGAGTTAGCTTACATTTT
ATGTTAGCTGGTGGACTGACGCCAGAAAATGTTGGTGATGCGCTTAGATTAAATGGCGTTATTGGTGTTG
ATGTAAGCGGAGGTGTGGAGACAAATGGTGTAAAAGACTCTAACAAAATAGCAAATTTCGTCAAAAATGC
TAAGAAATAGGTTATTACTGAGTAGTATTTATTTAAGTATTGTTTGTGCACTTGCCTGCAGGCCTTTTGA
AAAGCAAGCATAAAAGATCTAAACATAAAATCTGTAAAATAACAAGATGTAAAGATAATGCTAAATCATT
TGGCTTTTTGATTGATTGTACAGGAAAATATACATCGCAGGGGGTTGACTTTTACCATTTCACCGCAATG
GAATCAAACTTGTTGAAGAGAATGTTCACAGGCGCATACGCTACAATGACCCGATTCTTGCTAGCCTTTT
CTCGGTCTTGCAAACAACCGCCGGCAGCTTAGTATATAAATACACATGTACATACCTCTCTCCGTATCCT
CGTAATCATTTTCTTGTATTTATCGTCTTTTCGCTGTAAAAACTTTATCACACTTATCTCAAATACACTT
ATTAACCGCTTTTACTATTATCTTCTACGCTGACAGTAATATCAAACAGTGACACATATTAAACACAGTG
GTTTCTTTGCATAAACACCATCAGCCTCAAGTCGTCAAGTAAAGATTTCGTGTTCATGCAGATAGATAAC
AATCTATATGTTGATAATTAGCGTTGCCTCATCAATGCGAGATCCGTTTAACCGGACCTTTTCTTTGACT
ACAACACAAAAATCAAGCACAGAACGTCATACGAATCCGCAACTACATTCTGGGCATTATGGGCTGGACT
TGCCACGAAGGAGCAAGCACAGAAAATGGTGGAGAAAGCACTACCCAAGTTAGAGATGCTTGGAGGTTTA
GCTGCATGTACGGAGCGTTCTCGAGTTCAAGAGAAAAAAAAAGAAAAAGCAAAAAGAAAAAAGGAAAGCG
CGCCTCGTTCAGAATGACACGTATAGAATGATGCATTACCTTGTCATCTTCAGTATCATACTGTTCGTAT
ACATACTTACTGACATTCATAGGTATACATATATACACATGTATATATATCGTATGCTGCAGCTTTAAAT
AATCGGTGTCACTACATAAGAACACCTTTGGTGGAGGGAACATCGTTGGTACCATTGGGCGAGGTGGCTT
CTCTTATGGCAACCGCAAGAGCCTTGAACGCACTCTCACTACGGTGATGATCATTCTTGCCTCGCAGACA
ATCAACGTGGAGGGTAATTCTGCTAGCCTCTGCAAAGCTTTCAAGAAAATGCGGGATCATCTCGCAAGAG
AGATCTCCTACTTTCTCCCTTTGCAAACCAAGTTCGACAACTGCGTACGGCCTGTTCGAAAGATCTACCA
CCGCTCTGGAAAGTGCCTCATCCAAAGGCGCAAATCCTGATCCAAACCTTTTTACTCCACGCACGGCCCC
TAGGGCCTCTTTAAAAGCTTGACCGAGAGCAATCCCGCAGTCTTCAGTGGTGTGATGGTCGTCTATGTGT
AAGTCACCAATGCACTCAACGATTAGCGACCAGCCGGAATGCTTGGCCAGAGCATGTATCATATGGTCCA
GAAACCCTATACCTGTGTGGACGTTAATCACTTGCGATTGTGTGGCCTGTTCTGCTACTGCTTCTGCCTC
TTTTTCTGGGAAGATCGAGTGCTCTATCGCTAGGGGACCACCCTTTAAAGAGATCGCAATCTGAATCTTG
GTTTCATTTGTAATACGCTTTACTAGGGCTTTCTGCTCTGTCATCTTTGCCTTCGTTTATCTTGCCTGCT
CATTTTTTAGTATATTCTTCGAAGAAATCACATTACTTTATATAATGTATAATTCATTATGTGATAATGC
CAATCGCTAAGAAAAAAAAAGAGTCATCCGCTAGGTGGAAAAAAAAAAATGAAAATCATTACCGAGGCAT
AAAAAAATATAGAGTGTACTAGAGGAGGCCAAGAGTAATAGAAAAAGAAAATTGCGGGAAAGGACTGTGT
TATGACTTCCCTGACTAATGCCGTGTTCAAACGATACCTGGCAGTGACTCCTAGCGCTCACCAAGCTCTT
AAAACGAGAATTAAGAAAAAGTCGTCATCTTTATACTAAGTTGGCATTATAAAAAAGCATTGCTTATCAA
TTTGTTGCAACGAACAGGTCACTATCAGTCAAAATAAAATCATTATTTGATTTCAATTTTGTCCCACTCC
CTGCCTCTGTCATCACGATACTGTGATGCCATGGTGTCCGACTTATGCCCGAGAAGATGTTGAGCAAACT
TATCGCTTATCTGCTTCTCATAGAGTCTTGCAGACAAACTGCGCAACTCGTGAAAGGTAGGCGGATCCAG
GTGGCACTTTTCGGGGAAATGTGCGCGGAACCCCTATTTGTTTATTTTTCTAAATACATTCAAATATGTA
TCCGCTCATGAGACAATAACCCTGATAAATGCTTCAATAATATTGAAAAAGGAAGAGTATGAGTATTCAA
CATTTCCGTGTCGCCCTTATTCCCTTTTTTGCGGCATTTTGCCTTCCTGTTTTTGCTCACCCAGAAACGC
TGGTGAAAGTAAAAGATGCTGAAGATCAGTTGGGTGCACGAGTGGGTTACATCGAACTGGATCTCAACAG
CGGTAAGATCCTTGAGAGTTTTCGCCCCGAAGAACGTTTTCCAATGATGAGCACTTTTAAAGTTCTGCTA
TGTGGCGCGGTATTATCCCGTGTTGACGCCGGGCAAGAGCAACTCGGTCGCCGCATACACTATTCTCAGA
ATGACTTGGTTGAGTACTCACCAGTCACAGAAAAGCATCTTACGGATGGCATGACAGTAAGAGAATTATG
CAGTGCTGCCATAACCATGAGTGATAACACTGCGGCCAACTTACTTCTGACAACGATCGGAGGACCGAAG
GAGCTAACCGCTTTTTTGCACAACATGGGGGATCATGTAACTCGCCTTGATCGTTGGGAACCGGAGCTGA
ATGAAGCCATACCAAACGACGAGCGTGACACCACGATGCCTGTAGCAATGGCAACAACGTTGCGCAAACT
ATTAACTGGCGAACTACTTACTCTAGCTTCCCGGCAACAATTAATAGACTGGATGGAGGCGGATAAAGTT
GCAGGACCACTTCTGCGCTCGGCCCTTCCGGCTGGCTGGTTTATTGCTGATAAATCTGGAGCCGGTGAGC
GTGGGTCTCGCGGTATCATTGCAGCACTGGGGCCAGATGGTAAGCCCTCCCGTATCGTAGTTATCTACAC
GACGGGGAGTCAGGCAACTATGGATGAACGAAATAGACAGATCGCTGAGATAGGTGCCTCACTGATTAAG
CATTGGTAACTGTCAGACCAAGTTTACTCATATATACTTTAGATTGATTTAAAACTTCATTTTTAATTTA
AAAGGATCTAGGTGAAGATCCTTTTTGATAATCTCATGACCAAAATCCCTTAACGTGAGTTTTCGTTCCA
CTGAGCGTCAGACCCCGTAGAAAAGATCAAAGGATCTTCTTGAGATCCTTTTTTTCTGCGCGTAATCTGC
TGCTTGCAAACAAAAAAACCACCGCTACCAGCGGTGGTTTGTTTGCCGGATCAAGAGCTACCAACTCTTT
TTCCGAAGGTAACTGGCTTCAGCAGAGCGCAGATACCAAATACTGTTCTTCTAGTGTAGCCGTAGTTAGG
CCACCACTTCAAGAACTCTGTAGCACCGCCTACATACCTCGCTCTGCTAATCCTGTTACCAGTGGCTGCT
GCCAGTGGCGATAAGTCGTGTCTTACCGGGTTGGACTCAAGACGATAGTTACCGGATAAGGCGCAGCGGT
CGGGCTGAACGGGGGGTTCGTGCACACAGCCCAGCTTGGAGCGAACGACCTACACCGAACTGAGATACCT
ACAGCGTGAGCTATGAGAAAGCGCCACGCTTCCCGAAGGGAGA
Features (pLannotate 1.2.2; 21 found; start..end, strand, type, name):
    348..440     +  CDS            lacI (fragment): lac repressor; lacI; The lac repressor binds to the lac operator to inhibit transcription in E. coli. This inhibition can be relieved by adding lactose or isopropyl-β-D-thiogalactopyranoside (IPTG).
    453..474     +  protein_bind   CAP binding site: CAP binding activates transcription in the presence of cAMP. E. coli catabolite activator protein
    489..519     +  promoter       lac promoter: promoter for the E. coli lac operon
    523..545     +  protein_bind   lac operator (fragment): The lac repressor binds to the lac operator to inhibit transcription in E. coli. This inhibition can be relieved by adding lactose or isopropyl-β-D-thiogalactopyranoside (IPTG). lac repressor encoded by lacI
    581..664     -  CDS            RAD24 (fragment): RAD24_YEAST - Experimental evidence at protein level: Swiss-Prot protein existence level 1. Participates in checkpoint pathways arrest of the cell cycle, a mechanism that allows the DNA repair pathways to act to restore the integrity of the DNA prior to DNA synthesis or separation of the replicated chromosomes. Regulates the DNA damage checkpoint pathway throughout the cell cycle, when associated with RCF5. Component of the RFC-like RAD24-RFC complex which loads the checkpoint clamp DDC1:MEC3:RAD17 complex and is involved in DNA repair pathways. During a clamp loading circle, the RFC:clamp com
    943..7431    +  CDS            BRR2: BRR2_YEAST - Also known as RSS1, SNU246. Experimental evidence at protein level: Swiss-Prot protein existence level 1. RNA helicase that plays an essential role in pre-mRNA splicing as component of the U5 snRNP and U4/U6-U5 tri-snRNP complexes. Involved in spliceosome assembly, activation and disassembly. Mediates changes in the dynamic network of RNA-RNA interactions in the spliceosome. Catalyzes the ATP-dependent unwinding of U4/U6 RNA duplices, an essential step in the assembly of a catalytically active spliceosome. From Saccharomyces cerevisiae (strain ATCC 204508 / S288c) (Baker's yeast).
   7623..7646    +  misc_feature   MCS (fragment): pUC18/19 multiple cloning site
   7651..7701    +  misc_feature   MCS (fragment): pUC18/19 multiple cloning site
   7704..7858    +  CDS            lacZα (fragment): LacZα fragment of β-galactosidase; lacZ fragment
   7864..7915    -  misc_feature   bom (fragment): basis of mobility region from pBR322
   8236..8528    -  misc_feature   CEN4: S. cerevisiae CEN4 centromere
   8529..8982    +  rep_origin     ARS1: S. cerevisiae autonomously replicating sequence ARS1
   9299..9475    +  misc_feature   CEN/ARS (fragment): S. cerevisiae CEN4 centromere fused to the autonomously replicating sequence ARS1/ARS416
   9672..10334   -  CDS            HIS3: imidazoleglycerol-phosphate dehydratase, required for histidine biosynthesis; S. cerevisiae HIS3; yeast auxotrophic marker
  10335..10522   -  promoter       HIS3 promoter: S. cerevisiae HIS3
  10572..10670   +  CDS            MRM1 (fragment): MRM1_YEAST - Also known as PET56 From Saccharomyces cerevisiae (strain ATCC 204508 / S288c) (Baker's yeast).
  10671..10758   -  protein_bind   attL3 (fragment): mutant version of attL; recombination site for the Gateway® LR reaction LR Clonase™
  10753..10918   -  CDS            λ integrase (fragment): integrase from phage λ; int
  10944..11048   +  promoter       AmpR promoter: bla
  11049..11909   +  CDS            AmpR: β-lactamase; bla; confers resistance to ampicillin, carbenicillin, and related antibiotics
  12080..165     +  rep_origin     ori (across the origin): high-copy-number ColE1/pMB1/pBR322/pUC origin of replication
