[The description below was written by a language model from this plasmid's Addgene catalogue record and pLannotate feature annotations shown in this document.]
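Description:
brr2-R1107M pRS313 is a low-copy yeast centromeric shuttle plasmid that expresses a point-mutant allele of the Saccharomyces cerevisiae BRR2 gene (also called SLT22, PRP44 or RSS1) from its own promoter. The catalogue lists a pRS313 backbone of about 5 kb, an insert of about 7 kb and a total of roughly 12 kb. The sequenced record is 12,503 nt. In yeast the plasmid is maintained by a CEN4 centromere and the ARS1 replication origin, which keep it at about one copy per cell, and it is selected through the HIS3 auxotrophic marker with its native promoter. In E. coli it replicates from a ColE1/pUC-type origin and is selected with ampicillin through the bla gene. The annotation also finds lac promoter/operator, lacZα and polylinker fragments flanking the insert. The short hits to lacI, bom, attL3 and λ integrase are partial matches and probably not functional elements.

The payload is a genomic fragment containing the full BRR2 open reading frame of about 6.5 kb. About 300 bp of upstream sequence separates it from a fragment of the RAD24 coding sequence on the opposite strand, which fits the stated use of the endogenous promoter. No epitope tag or reporter is annotated. Brr2 is the essential RNA helicase of the U5 snRNP and the U4/U6-U5 tri-snRNP, and it unwinds U4/U6 duplexes during spliceosome activation. The R1107M substitution is recorded as an amino-acid change, and the depositor notes that it is not a retinitis pigmentosa (RP) allele. The associated work concerns Brr2 as a splicing fidelity factor, so the plasmid is suited to studying how this mutation affects splicing at near-native expression levels in yeast. The record does not describe specific assays or strains.
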