Addgene plasmid #111417: brr2-R1107M pRS313
Purpose: brr2-R1107M (endogenous promoter)
Depositing lab: Christine Guthrie. Depositing organization: University of California, San Francisco (UCSF). Publication: Brr2 is a splicing fidelity factor. Mayerle M, Guthrie C. bioRxiv 2018. 354514 10.1101/354514.
Backbone
  Vector backbone: pRS313
  Backbone size w/o insert (bp): 4967
  Total vector size (bp): 12000
  Vector type: Yeast Expression
  Selectable markers: HIS3
Growth in bacteria
  Bacterial resistance: Ampicillin, 100 μg/mL
  Growth temperature: 37°C
  Growth strain: DH5alpha
  Copy number: Low Copy
Gene/Insert
  Gene/Insert name: BRR2 (alt names: SLT22; PRP44; RSS1)
  Species: S. cerevisiae (budding yeast)
  Insert size (bp): 7000
  Mutation: R1107M aa mutation (note, not an RP allele)
Terms and licenses: Academic/Nonprofit Terms; Industry Terms: Not Available to Industry
How to cite: brr2-R1107M pRS313 was a gift from Christine Guthrie (Addgene plasmid # 111417 ; http://n2t.net/addgene:111417 ; RRID:Addgene_111417)
